Addgene plasmid #213110: pkk223_EcMutY
Purpose: pkk223 with E coli MutY insert
Depositing lab: Martin Horvath. Depositing organization: University of Utah. Publication: Metagenome mining and functional analysis reveal oxidized guanine DNA repair at the Lost City Hydrothermal Field. Utzman PH, Mays VP, Miller BC, Fairbanks MC, Brazelton WJ, Horvath MP. PLoS One. 2024 May 8;19(5):e0284642. doi: 10.1371/journal.pone.0284642. eCollection 2024. PubMed 38718041.
Backbone
  Vector backbone: pkk223
  Backbone size w/o insert (bp): 4557
  Total vector size (bp): 5630
  Vector type: Bacterial Expression
Growth in bacteria
  Bacterial resistance: Ampicillin, 100 μg/mL
  Growth temperature: 37°C
  Growth strain: DH5alpha
  Copy number: Unknown
Gene/Insert
  Gene/Insert name: MutY (adenine glycosylase)
  Species: Escherichia coli
  Insert size (bp): 1051
  Entrez Gene: mutY (a.k.a. b2961, ECK2956, micA)
  Cloning method: Ligation Independent Cloning
  Sequencing primers: 5′ gttttttgcgccgacatcataacggttc; 3′ gcttctgcgttctgatttaatctgtatcaggctg
Terms and licenses: Academic/Nonprofit Terms; Industry Terms: Not Available to Industry
Depositor comments: Please visit https://www.biorxiv.org/content/10.1101/2023.04.05.535768v2 for bioRxiv preprint.
How to cite: pkk223_EcMutY was a gift from Martin Horvath (Addgene plasmid # 213110 ; http://n2t.net/addgene:213110 ; RRID:Addgene_213110)
