[The description below was written by a language model from this plasmid's Addgene catalogue record and pLannotate feature annotations shown in this document.]
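Description:
pkk223_EcMutY is a bacterial expression plasmid of about 5.6 kb that carries the Escherichia coli mutY gene in the pKK223 backbone. It replicates in E. coli from a ColE1/pMB1-type origin. The pBR322-derived bom mobility region and the rop gene are also present, and Rop normally moderates copy number, although the record lists copy number as unknown. Selection is with ampicillin through a β-lactamase gene driven by its own promoter. Only a fragment of the tetracycline resistance gene remains, a leftover of the pBR322 lineage, so it should not be treated as a usable marker. A predicted open reading frame and a short yciV/trpH fragment are also annotated, and both appear to be backbone remnants rather than functional parts.

The roughly 1.05 kb insert encodes MutY, the adenine DNA glycosylase that removes adenine mispaired with guanine or with the oxidised base 8-oxoguanine, which helps prevent mutations arising from oxidative damage. It was introduced by ligation-independent cloning. On the circular map, the coding sequence lies just downstream of the tac promoter, a strong trp/lac hybrid, and a lac operator. Transcription can therefore be repressed by Lac repressor and induced with IPTG, but no lacI gene is annotated on the plasmid, so repressor would have to come from the host. The rrnB 5S rRNA segment and the T1 and T2 terminators follow the gene and stop transcription. No epitope or purification tags are annotated.

The associated publication concerns oxidised guanine repair and the functional analysis of MutY enzymes recovered from a hydrothermal field metagenome. This suggests the plasmid supplied E. coli MutY as a reference enzyme in that work, though the record does not state its exact role.
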