Features (pLannotate 1.2.2; 14 found; start..end, strand, type, name):
     21..1070    +  CDS            mutY: MUTY_ECOLI - Also known as micA. Experimental evidence at protein level: Swiss-Prot protein existence level 1. Adenine glycosylase active on G-A mispairs. MutY also corrects error-prone DNA synthesis past GO lesions which are due to the oxidatively damaged form of guanine: 7,8-dihydro-8-oxoguanine (8-oxo- dGTP). From Escherichia coli (strain K12).
   1171..1286    +  ncRNA          5S rRNA: Accession: RF00001 - 5S ribosomal RNA
   1290..1376    +  terminator     rrnB T1 terminator: Escherichia coli rrnB; transcription terminator T1 from the E. coli rrnB gene
   1468..1495    +  terminator     rrnB T2 terminator: transcription terminator T2 from the E. coli rrnB gene
   1514..1605    +  promoter       AmpR promoter: bla
   1606..2466    +  CDS            AmpR: β-lactamase; bla; confers resistance to ampicillin, carbenicillin, and related antibiotics
   2637..3225    +  rep_origin     ori: high-copy-number ColE1/pMB1/pBR322/pUC origin of replication
   3411..3551    -  misc_feature   bom: basis of mobility region from pBR322
   3653..3844    -  CDS            rop: Rop protein, which maintains plasmids at low copy number; rop
   3861..4241    +  CDS            YPB1_ECOLX: Protein predicted: Swiss-Prot protein existence level 4. From Escherichia coli.
   4483..5384    -  CDS            TcR (fragment): tetracycline efflux protein; tet; confers resistance to tetracycline
   5391..5492    -  CDS            yciV (fragment): RNAAM_ECOLI - Also known as trpH From Escherichia coli (strain K12).
   5568..5596    +  promoter       tac promoter: strong E. coli promoter; hybrid between the trp and lac UV5 promoters
   5604..5620    +  protein_bind   lac operator: The lac repressor binds to the lac operator to inhibit transcription in E. coli. This inhibition can be relieved by adding lactose or isopropyl-β-D-thiogalactopyranoside (IPTG). lac repressor encoded by lacI
>Addgene plasmid #213110 | pkk223_EcMutY | addgene full sequence | sequence record 429379 | Addgene NGS Result
GGAAACAGAATTCGGTGACCATGCAAGCGTCGCAATTTTCAGCCCAGGTTCTGGACTGGTACGATAAATA
CGGGCGAAAAACTCTGCCCTGGCAAATTGACAAGACGCCCTACAAAGTATGGCTCTCAGAAGTGATGTTG
CAACAAACTCAGGTTGCGACCGTTATCCCCTATTTTGAACGCTTTATGGCGCGCTTCCCGACGGTGACCG
ATCTCGCCAATGCGCCGCTCGACGAAGTTCTCCACTTGTGGACCGGGCTTGGCTATTACGCCCGCGCGCG
CAATCTGCATAAAGCGGCACAACAAGTGGCGACCTTACACGGCGGTAAATTCCCGGAAACCTTTGAGGAA
GTTGCAGCACTGCCGGGCGTCGGGCGTTCCACCGCAGGCGCGATTCTCTCGCTTTCTCTGGGTAAGCACT
TTCCGATTCTCGACGGTAACGTCAAACGCGTGCTGGCGCGCTGCTATGCTGTAAGCGGCTGGCCTGGGAA
AAAAGAGGTCGAGAATAAATTATGGAGTTTGAGCGAGCAGGTGACGCCCGCGGTTGGCGTGGAACGGTTT
AATCAGGCGATGATGGATTTGGGTGCGATGATTTGTACGCGCTCGAAACCGAAATGTTCGCTCTGTCCGC
TACAAAACGGATGTATTGCCGCCGCCAACAATAGCTGGGCGCTTTATCCGGGCAAAAAACCGAAACAGAC
GCTGCCGGAGCGCACCGGCTACTTTTTGCTATTACAGCACGAAGATGAAGTATTGCTGGCGCAGCGTCCG
CCGAGCGGATTGTGGGGCGGTTTATACTGTTTCCCGCAGTTTGCCGACGAAGAAAGTTTGCGGCAGTGGC
TGGCGCAACGGCAGATTGCTGCCGATAACCTGACGCAACTGACCGCGTTTCGGCATACCTTCAGCCATTT
CCACTTAGATATTGTGCCTATGTGGCTTCCCGTGTCGTCATTCACCGGCTGCATGGATGAAGGCAATGCG
CTCTGGTATAACTTAGCGCAACCGCCGTCAGTTGGCCTAGCGGCTCCCGTGGAGCGTTTGTTACAGCAGT
TACGCACTGGCGCGCCGGTTTAGCTGCAGCCAAGCTTGGCTGTTTTGGCGGATGAGAGAAGATTTTCAGC
CTGATACAGATTAAATCAGAACGCAGAAGCGGTCTGATAAAACAGAATTTGCCTGGCGGCAGTAGCGCGG
TGGTCCCACCTGACCCCATGCCGAACTCAGAAGTGAAACGCCGTAGCGCCGATGGTAGTGTGGGGTCTCC
CCATGCGAGAGTAGGGAACTGCCAGGCATCAAATAAAACGAAAGGCTCAGTCGAAAGACTGGGCCTTTCG
TTTTATCTGTTGTTTGTCGGTGAACGCTCTCCTGAGTAGGACAAATCCGCCGGGAGCGGATTTGAACGTT
GCGAAGCAACGGCCCGGAGGGTGGCGGGCAGGACGCCCGCCATAAACTGCCAGGCATCAAATTAAGCAGA
AGGCCATCCTGACGGATGGCCTTTTTGCGTTTCTACAAACTCTTTTGTTTATTTTTCTAAATACATTCAA
ATATGTATCCGCTCATGAGACAATAACCCTGATAAATGCTTCAATAATATTGAAAAAGGAAGAGTATGAG
TATTCAACATTTCCGTGTCGCCCTTATTCCCTTTTTTGCGGCATTTTGCCTTCCTGTTTTTGCTCACCCA
GAAACGCTGGTGAAAGTAAAAGATGCTGAAGATCAGTTGGGTGCACGAGTGGGTTACATCGAACTGGATC
TCAACAGCGGTAAGATCCTTGAGAGTTTTCGCCCCGAAGAACGTTTTCCAATGATGAGCACTTTTAAAGT
TCTGCTATGTGGCGCGGTATTATCCCGTGTTGACGCCGGGCAAGAGCAACTCGGTCGCCGCATACACTAT
TCTCAGAATGACTTGGTTGAGTACTCACCAGTCACAGAAAAGCATCTTACGGATGGCATGACAGTAAGAG
AATTATGCAGTGCTGCCATAACCATGAGTGATAACACTGCGGCCAACTTACTTCTGACAACGATCGGAGG
ACCGAAGGAGCTAACCGCTTTTTTGCACAACATGGGGGATCATGTAACTCGCCTTGATCGTTGGGAACCG
GAGCTGAATGAAGCCATACCAAACGACGAGCGTGACACCACGATGCCTGTAGCAATGGCAACAACGTTGC
GCAAACTATTAACTGGCGAACTACTTACTCTAGCTTCCCGGCAACAATTAATAGACTGGATGGAGGCGGA
TAAAGTTGCAGGACCACTTCTGCGCTCGGCCCTTCCGGCTGGCTGGTTTATTGCTGATAAATCTGGAGCC
GGTGAGCGTGGGTCTCGCGGTATCATTGCAGCACTGGGGCCAGATGGTAAGCCCTCCCGTATCGTAGTTA
TCTACACGACGGGGAGTCAGGCAACTATGGATGAACGAAATAGACAGATCGCTGAGATAGGTGCCTCACT
GATTAAGCATTGGTAACTGTCAGACCAAGTTTACTCATATATACTTTAGATTGATTTAAAACTTCATTTT
TAATTTAAAAGGATCTAGGTGAAGATCCTTTTTGATAATCTCATGACCAAAATCCCTTAACGTGAGTTTT
CGTTCCACTGAGCGTCAGACCCCGTAGAAAAGATCAAAGGATCTTCTTGAGATCCTTTTTTTCTGCGCGT
AATCTGCTGCTTGCAAACAAAAAAACCACCGCTACCAGCGGTGGTTTGTTTGCCGGATCAAGAGCTACCA
ACTCTTTTTCCGAAGGTAACTGGCTTCAGCAGAGCGCAGATACCAAATACTGTCCTTCTAGTGTAGCCGT
AGTTAGGCCACCACTTCAAGAACTCTGTAGCACCGCCTACATACCTCGCTCTGCTAATCCTGTTACCAGT
GGCTGCTGCCAGTGGCGATAAGTCGTGTCTTACCGGGTTGGACTCAAGACGATAGTTACCGGATAAGGCG
CAGCGGTCGGGCTGAACGGGGGGTTCGTGCACACAGCCCAGCTTGGAGCGAACGAACTACACCGAACTGA
GATACCTACAGCGTGAGCTATGAGAAAGCGCCACGCTTCCCGAAGGGAGAAAGGCGGACAGGTATCCGGT
AAGCGGCAGGGTCGGAACAGGAGAGCGCACGAGGGAGCTTCCAGGGGGAAACGCCTGGTATCTTTATAGT
CCTGTCGGGTTTCGCCACCTCTGACTTGAGCGTCGATTTTTGTGATGCTCGTCAGGGGGGCGGAGCCTAT
GGAAAAACGCCAGCAACGCGGCCTTTTTACGGTTCCTGGCCTTTTGCTGGCCTTTTGCTCACATGTTCTT
TCCTGCGTTATCCCCTGATTCTGTGGATAACCGTATTACCGCCTTTGAGTGAGCTGATACCGCTCGCCGC
AGCCGAACGACCGAGCGCAGCGAGTCAGTGAGCGAGGAAGCGGAAGAGCGCCTGATGCGGTATTTTCTCC
TTACGCATCTGTGCGGTATTTCACACCGCATATGGTGCACTCTCAGTACAATCTGCTCTGATGCCGCATA
GTTAAGCCAGTATACACTCCGCTATCGCTACGTGACTGGGTCATGGCTGCGCCCCGACACCCGCCAACAC
CCGCTGACGCGCCCTGACGGGCTTGTCTGCTCCCGGCATCCGCTTACAGACAAGCTGTGACCGTCTCCGG
GAGCTGCATGTGTCAGAGGTTTTCACCGTCATCACCGAAACGCGCGAGGCAGCTGCGGTAAAGCTCATCA
GCGTGGTCGTGAAGCGATTCACAGATGTCTGCCTGTTCATCCGCGTCCAGCTCGTTGAGTTTCTCCAGAA
GCGTTAATGTCTGGCTTCTGATAAAGCGGGCCATGTTAAGGGCGGTTTTTTCCTGTTTGGTCACTGATGC
CTCCGTGTAAGGGGGATTTCTGTTCATGGGGGTAATGATACCGATGAAACGAGAGAGGATGCTCACGATA
CGGGTTACTGATGATGAACATGCCCGGTTACTGGAACGTTGTGAGGGTAAACAACTGGCGGTATGGATGC
GGCGGGACCAGAGAAAAATCACTCAGGGTCAATGCCAGCGCTTCGTTAATACAGATGTAGGTGTTCCACA
GGGTAGCCAGCAGCATCCTGCGATGCAGATCCGGAACATAATGGTGCAGGGCGCTGACTTCCGCGTTTCC
AGACTTTACGAAACACGGAAACCGAAGACCATTCATGTTGTTGCTCAGGTCGCAGACGTTTTGCAGCAGC
AGTCGCTTCACGTTCGCTCGCGTATCGGTGATTCATTCTGCTAACCAGTAAGGCAACCCCGCCAGCCTAG
CCGGGTCCTCAACGACAGGAGCACGATCATGCGCACCCGTGGCCAGGACCCAACGCTGCCCGAGATGCGC
CGCGTGCGGCTGCTGGAGATGGCGGACGCGATGGATATGTTCTGCCAAGGGTTGGTTTGCGCATTCACAG
TTCTCCGCAAGAATTGATTGGCTCCAATTCTTGGAGTGGTGAATCCGTTAGCGAGGTGCCGCCGGCTTCC
ATTCAGGTCGAGGTGGCCCGGCTCCATGCACCGCGACGCAACGCGGGGAGGCAGACAAGGTATAGGGCGG
CGCCTACAATCCATGCCAACCCGTTCCATGTGCTCGCCGAGGCGGCATAAATCGCCGTGACGATCAGCGG
TCCAATGATCGAAGTTAGGCTGGTAAGAGCCGCGAGCGATCCTTGAAGCTGTCCCTGATGGTCGTCATCT
ACCTGCCTGGACAGCATGGCCTGCAACGCGGGCATCCCGATGCCGCCGGAAGCGAGAAGAATCATAATGG
GGAAGGCCATCCAGCCTCGCGTCGCGAACGCCAGCAAGACGTAGCCCAGCGCGTCGGCCGCCATGCCGGC
GATAATGGCCTGCTTCTCGCCGAAACGTTTGGTGGCGGGACCAGTGACGAAGGCTTGAGCGAGGGCGTGC
AAGATTCCGAATACCGCAAGCGACAGGCCGATCATCGTCGCGCTCCAGCGAAAGCGGTCCTCGCCGAAAA
TGACCCAGAGCGCTGCCGGCACCTGTCCTACGAGTTGCATGATAAAGAAGACAGTCATAAGTGCGGCGAC
GATAGTCATGCCCCGCGCCCACCGGAAGGAGCTGACTGGGTTGAAGGCTCTCAAGGGCATCGGTCGACGC
TCTCCCTTATGCGACTCCTGCATTAGGAAGCAGCCCAGTAGTAGGTTGAGGCCGTTGAGCACCGCCGCCG
CAAGGAATGGTGCATGCAAGGAGATGGCGCCCAACAGTCCCCCGGCCACGGGGCCTGCCACCATACCCAC
GCCGAAACAAGCGCTCATGAGCCCGAAGTGGCGAGCCCGATCTTCCCCATCGGTGATGTCGGCGATATAG
GCGCCAGCAACCGCACCTGTGGCGCCGGTGATGCCGGCCACGATGCGTCCGGCGTAGAGGATCCGGGCTT
ATCGACTGCACGGTGCACCAATGCTTCTGGCGTCAGGCAGCCATCGGAAGCTGTGGTATGGCTGTGCAGG
TCGTAAATCACTGCATAATTCGTGTCGCTCAAGGCGCACTCCCGTTCTGGATAATGTTTTTTGCGCCGAC
ATCATAACGGTTCTGGCAAATATTCTGAAATGAGCTGTTGACAATTAATCATCGGCTCGTATAATGTGTG
GAATTGTGAGCGGATAACAATTTCACACA
